>Addgene plasmid #166758 | Venus-BimEL(Bad)-pEGFP-C1 | addgene full sequence | sequence record 328840 | Addgene NGS Result
AATCAATTACGGGGTCATTAGTTCATAGCCCATATATGGAGTTCCGCGTTACATAACTTACGGTAAATGG
CCCGCCTGGCTGACCGCCCAACGACCCCCGCCCATTGACGTCAATAATGACGTATGTTCCCATAGTAACG
CCAATAGGGACTTTCCATTGACGTCAATGGGTGGAGTATTTACGGTAAACTGCCCACTTGGCAGTACATC
AAGTGTATCATATGCCAAGTACGCCCCCTATTGACGTCAATGACGGTAAATGGCCCGCCTGGCATTATGC
CCAGTACATGACCTTATGGGACTTTCCTACTTGGCAGTACATCTACGTATTAGTCATCGCTATTACCATG
GTGATGCGGTTTTGGCAGTACATCAATGGGCGTGGATAGCGGTTTGACTCACGGGGATTTCCAAGTCTCC
ACCCCATTGACGTCAATGGGAGTTTGTTTTGGCACCAAAATCAACGGGACTTTCCAAAATGTCGTAACAA
CTCCGCCCCATTGACGCAAATGGGCGGTAGGCGTGTACGGTGGGAGGTCTATATAAGCAGAGCTGGTTTA
GTGAACCGTCAGATCCGCTAGCGCTACCGGTCGCCACCATGGTGAGCAAGGGCGAGGAGCTGTTCACCGG
GGTGGTGCCCATCCTGGTCGAGCTGGACGGCGACGTAAACGGCCACAAGTTCAGCGTGTCCGGCGAGGGC
GAGGGCGATGCCACCTACGGCAAGCTGACCCTGAAGCTGATCTGCACCACCGGCAAGCTGCCCGTGCCCT
GGCCCACCCTCGTGACCACCCTGGGCTACGGCCTGCAGTGCTTCGCCCGCTACCCCGACCACATGAAGCA
GCACGACTTCTTCAAGTCCGCCATGCCCGAAGGCTACGTCCAGGAGCGCACCATCTTCTTCAAGGACGAC
GGCAACTACAAGACCCGCGCCGAGGTGAAGTTCGAGGGCGACACCCTGGTGAACCGCATCGAGCTGAAGG
GCATCGACTTCAAGGAGGACGGCAACATCCTGGGGCACAAGCTGGAGTACAACTACAACAGCCACAACGT
CTATATCACCGCCGACAAGCAGAAGAACGGCATCAAGGCCAACTTCAAGATCCGCCACAACATCGAGGAC
GGCGGCGTGCAGCTCGCCGACCACTACCAGCAGAACACCCCCATCGGCGACGGCCCCGTGCTGCTGCCCG
ACAACCACTACCTGAGCTACCAGTCCGCCCTGAGCAAAGACCCCAACGAGAAGCGCGATCACATGGTCCT
GCTGGAACGCGTGACCGCCGCCGGGATCACTCTCGGCATGGACGAGCTGTACAAGGGAGGCTCCATGGCC
AAGCAACCTTCTGATGTAAGTTCTGAGTGTGACAGAGAAGGTGGACAATTGCAGCCTGCTGAGAGGCCTC
CCCAGCTCAGGCCTGGGGCCCCTACCTCCCTACAGACAGAACCGCAAGGTAATCCCGACGGCGAAGGGGA
CCGCTGCCCCCACGGCAGCCCTCAGGGCCCGCTGGCCCCACCGGCCAGCCCTGGCCCTTTTGCTACCAGA
TCCCCACTTTTCATCTTTGTGAGAAGATCTTCTCTGCTGTCCCGGTCCTCCAGTGGGTATTTCTCTTTTG
ACACAGACAGGAGCCCGGCACCCATGAGTTGTGACAAGTCAACACAAACCCCAAGTCCTCCTTGCCAGGC
CTTCAACCACTATCTCAGTGCAATGGCTTCCATACGACAGTCTCAGGAGGAACCTGAAGATCTCTGGGCA
GCACAGCGCTATGGCCGCGAGCTCCGGAGGATGAGTGACGAGTTTGTGGACACTTACACAAGGAGGGTGT
TTGCAAATGATTACCGCGAGGCTGAAGACCACCCTCAAATGGTTATCTTACAACTGTTACGCTTTATCTT
CCGTCTGGTATGGAGAAGGCATTAACTCGAGCTCAAGCTTCGAATTCTGCAGTCGACGGTACCGCGGGCC
CGGGATCCACCGGATCTAGATAACTGATCATAATCAGCCATACCACATTTGTAGAGGTTTTACTTGCTTT
AAAAAACCTCCCACACCTCCCCCTGAACCTGAAACATAAAATGAATGCAATTGTTGTTGTTAACTTGTTT
ATTGCAGCTTATAATGGTTACAAATAAAGCAATAGCATCACAAATTTCACAAATAAAGCATTTTTTTCAC
TGCATTCTAGTTGTGGTTTGTCCAAACTCATCAATGTATCTTAAGGCGTAAATTGTAAGCGTTAATATTT
TGTTAAAATTCGCGTTAAATTTTTGTTAAATCAGCTCATTTTTTAACCAATAGGCCGAAATCGGCAAAAT
CCCTTATAAATCAAAAGAATAGACCGAGATAGGGT
[37 nt withheld, positions 2346-2382]
AAAGAACGTGGACTCCAACGTCAAAGG
[49 nt withheld, positions 2410-2458]
T
[91 nt withheld, positions 2460-2550]
G
[124 nt withheld, positions 2552-2675]
CAGGTGGCACTTTTCGGGGAAATGTGCGCGGAACCCCTATTTGTTTATTTTTCTAAATACATTCAAATAT
GTATCCGCTCATGAGACAATAACCCTGATAAATGCTTCAATAATATTGAAAAAGGAAGAGTCCTGAGGCG
GAAAGAACCAGCTGTGGAATGTGTGTCAGTTAGGGTGTGGAAAGTCCCCAGGCTCCCCAGCAGGCAGAAG
TATGCAAAGCATGCATCTCAATTAGTCAGCAACCAGGTGTGGAAAGTCCCCAGGCTCCCCAGCAGGCAGA
AGTATGCAAAGCATGCATCTCAATTAGTCAGCAACCATAGTCCCGCCCCTAACTCCGCCCATCCCGCCCC
TAACTCCGCCCAGTTCCGCCCATTCTCCGCCCCATGGCTGACTAATTTTTTTTATTTATGCAGAGGCCGA
GGCCGCCTCGGCCTCTGAGCTATTCCAGAAGTAGTGAGGAGGCTTTTTTGGAGGCCTAGGCTTTTGCAAA
GATCGATCAAGAGACAGGATGAGGATCGTTTCGCATGATTGAACAAGATGGATTGCACGCAGGTTCTCCG
GCCGCTTGGGTGGAGAGGCTATTCGGCTATGACTGGGCACAACAGACAATCGGCTGCTCTGATGCCGCCG
TGTTCCGGCTGTCAGCGCAGGGGCGCCCGGTTCTTTTTGTCAAGACCGACCTGTCCGGTGCCCTGAATGA
ACTGCAAGACGAGGCAGCGCGGCTATCGTGGCTGGCCACGACGGGCGTTCCTTGCGCAGCTGTGCTCGAC
GTTGTCACTGAAGCGGGAAGGGACTGGCTGCTATTGGGCGAAGTGCCGGGGCAGGATCTCCTGTCATCTC
ACCTTGCTCCTGCCGAGAAAGTATCCATCATGGCTGATGCAATGCGGCGGCTGCATACGCTTGATCCGGC
TACCTGCCCATTCGACCACCAAGCGAAACATCGCATCGAGCGAGCACGTACTCGGATGGAAGCCGGTCTT
GTCGATCAGGATGATCTGGACGAAGAGCATCAGGGGCTCGCGCCAGCCGAACTGTTCGCCAGGCTCAAGG
CGAGCATGCCCGACGGCGAGGATCTCGTCGTGACCCATGGCGATGCCTGCTTGCCGAATATCATGGTGGA
AAATGGCCGCTTTTCTGGATTCATCGACTGTGGCCGGCTGGGTGTGGCGGACCGCTATCAGGACATAGCG
TTGGCTACCCGTGATATTGCTGAAGAGCTTGGCGGCGAATGGGCTGACCGCTTCCTCGTGCTTTACGGTA
TCGCCGCTCCCGATTCGCAGCGCATCGCCTTCTATCGCCTTCTTGACGAGTTCTTCTGAGCGGGACTCTG
GGGTTCGAAATGACCGACCAAGCGACGCCCAACCTGCCATCACGAGATTTCGATTCCACCGCCGCCTTCT
ATGAAAGGTTGGGCTTCGGAATCGTTTTCCGGGACGCCGGCTGGATGATCCTCCAGCGCGGGGATCTCAT
GCTGGAGTTCTTCGCCCACCCTAGGGGGAGGCTAACTGAAACACGGAAGGAGACAATACCGGAAGGAACC
CGCGCTATGACGGCAATAAAAAGACAGAATAAAACGCACGGTGTTGGGTCGTTTGTTCATAAACGCGGGG
TTCGGTCCCAGGGCTGGCACTCTGTCGATACCCCACCGAGACCCCATTGGGGCCAATACGCCCGCGTTTC
TTCCTTTTCCCCACCCCACCCCCCAAGTTCGGGTGAAGGCCCAGGGCTCGCAGCCAACGTCGGGGCGGCA
GGCCCTGCCATAGCCTCAGGTTACTCATATATACTTTAGATTGATTTAAAACTTCATTTTTAATTTAAAA
GGATCTAGGTGAAGATCCTTTTTGATAATCTCATGACCAAAATCCCTTAACGTGAGTTTTCGTTCCACTG
AGCGTCAGACCCCGTAGAAAAGATCAAAGGATCTTCTTGAGATCCTTTTTTTCTGCGCGTAATCTGCTGC
TTGCAAACAAAAAAACCACCGCTACCAGCGGTGGTTTGTTTGCCGGATCAAGAGCTACCAACTCTTTTTC
CGAAGGTAACTGGCTTCAGCAGAGCGCAGATACCAAATACTGTTCTTCTAGTGTAGCCGTAGTTAGGCCA
CCACTTCAAGAACTCTGTATCACCGCCTACATACCTCGCTCTGCTAATCCTGTTACCAGTGGCTGCTGCC
AGTGGCGATAAGTCGTGTCTTACCGGGTTGGACTCAAGACGATAGTTACCGGATAAGGCGCAGCGGTCGG
GCTGAACGGGGGGTTCGTGCACACAGCCCAGCTTGGAGCGAACGACCTACACCGAACTGAGATACCTACA
GCGTGAGCTATGAGAAAGCGCCACGCTTCCCGAAGGGAGAAAGGCGGACAGGTATCCGGTAAGCGGCAGG
GTCGGAACAGGAGAGCGCACGAGGGAGCTTCCAGGGGGAAACGCCTGGTATCTTTATAGTCCTGTCGGGT
TTCGCCACCTCTGACTTGAGCGTCGATTTTTGTGATGCTCGTCAGGGGGGCGGAGCCTATGGAAAAACGC
CAGCAACGCGGCCTTTTTACGGTTCCTGGCCTTTTGCTGGCCTTTTGCTCACATGTTCTTTCCTGCGTTA
TCCCCTGATTCTGTGGATAACCGTATTACCGCCATGCATTAGTTATTAATAGT
Features (pLannotate 1.2.2; 15 found; start..end, strand, type, name):
     47..350     +  enhancer       CMV enhancer: human cytomegalovirus immediate early enhancer
    351..554     +  promoter       CMV promoter: human cytomegalovirus (CMV) immediate early promoter
    599..1315    +  CDS            Venus: Venus is a basic (constitutively fluorescent) yellow fluorescent protein published in 2002, derived from Aequorea victoria. It is reported to be a rapidly-maturing weak dimer with moderate acid sensitivity.
   1325..1912    +  CDS            Bcl2l11: B2L11_MOUSE - Also known as Bim. Experimental evidence at protein level: Swiss-Prot protein existence level 1. Induces apoptosis and anoikis. The isoforms vary in cytotoxicity with isoform BimS being the most potent and isoform BimEL being the least potent. From Mus musculus (Mouse).
   1916..1968    +  misc_feature   MCS: multiple cloning site
   1985..2069    +  CDS            large T antigen (fragment): large T antigen from SV40 (simian virus 40)
   2092..2213    +  polyA_signal   SV40 poly(A) signal: SV40 polyadenylation signal
   2247..2675    -  rep_origin     f1 ori (sequence partly withheld): f1 bacteriophage origin of replication; arrow indicates direction of (+) strand synthesis
   2702..2806    +  promoter       AmpR promoter: bla
   2808..3165    +  promoter       SV40 promoter: SV40 enhancer and early promoter
   3200..3994    +  CDS            NeoR/KanR: aminoglycoside phosphotransferase from Tn5; aph(3')-II (or nptII); confers resistance to neomycin, kanamycin, and G418 (Geneticin®)
   4015..4167    +  CDS            ble (fragment): BLE_KLEPN - Experimental evidence at protein level: Swiss-Prot protein existence level 1. Binding protein with a strong affinity to the bleomycin family of antibiotics. Binds to CL990; an antimitotic-antibiotic compound. From Klebsiella pneumoniae.
   4226..4273    +  polyA_signal   HSV TK poly(A) signal: herpes simplex virus thymidine kinase polyadenylation signal (Cole and Stacy, 1985)
   4364..4380    -  polyA_signal   bGH poly(A) signal (fragment): bovine growth hormone polyadenylation signal
   4602..5190    +  rep_origin     ori: high-copy-number ColE1/pMB1/pBR322/pUC origin of replication
