[The description below was written by a language model from this plasmid's Addgene catalogue record and pLannotate feature annotations shown in this document.]
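Description:
Venus-BimEL(Bad)-pEGFP-C1 is a 5.3 kb mammalian expression plasmid built on the pEGFP-C1 backbone, in which the original EGFP has been replaced by the yellow fluorescent protein Venus. It replicates in E. coli from a high-copy ColE1/pUC-type origin and also carries an f1 origin. A single Tn5 NeoR/KanR (aminoglycoside phosphotransferase) gene serves both hosts: the bacterial AmpR (bla) promoter drives it for kanamycin selection in bacteria, and the adjacent SV40 enhancer/early promoter drives it for G418 selection in mammalian cells, with an HSV TK polyadenylation signal downstream. The short ble, large T antigen and bGH poly(A) fragments in the annotation appear to be backbone remnants or partial matches rather than functional elements.

The expression cassette uses the human CMV immediate early enhancer and promoter to transcribe an in-frame fusion of Venus at the N terminus to mouse BimEL (Bcl2l11), joined by a three-amino-acid linker and terminated by the SV40 poly(A) signal after the residual multiple cloning site. The Bim coding sequence is a chimera: its own BH3 region has been removed and replaced with the BH3 region of human Bad. The feature table labels the whole open reading frame as Bcl2l11 and does not mark the swapped segment separately. The insert was introduced by ligation-independent cloning.

According to the record, the construct is intended for examining how exchanging the BH3 region affects full-length BimEL. The Venus tag allows the chimeric protein to be detected by fluorescence in transfected cells, and the associated study concerns how Bim binds Bcl-XL and Bcl-2 and resists displacement by BH3-mimetic drugs.
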