Addgene plasmid #166758: Venus-BimEL(Bad)-pEGFP-C1
Purpose: To examine effect of swapping the BH3 region in full length BimEL with that of Bad
Depositing lab: David Andrews. Depositing organization: Sunnybrook Research Institute. Publication: Bim escapes displacement by BH3-mimetic anti-cancer drugs by double-bolt locking both Bcl-XL and Bcl-2. Liu Q, Osterlund EJ, Chi X, Pogmore J, Leber B, Andrews DW. Elife. 2019 Mar 12;8. pii: 37689. doi: 10.7554/eLife.37689. PubMed 30860026.
Backbone
  Vector backbone: pEGFP-C1
  Vector type: Mammalian Expression
  Selectable markers: Neomycin (select with G418)
Growth in bacteria
  Bacterial resistance: Kanamycin, 50 μg/mL
  Growth temperature: 37°C
  Growth strain: DH5alpha
  Copy number: High Copy
Gene/Insert
  Gene/Insert name: BimEL(Mus musculus)-(Bad BH3) (alt name: BimEL-Bad, BimEL(Bad BH3), VBimEL(Bad), VBimEL(Bad BH3))
  Species: H. sapiens (human), M. musculus (mouse)
  Mutation: BH3 region removed and inserted BH3 of human Bad protein
  Entrez Gene: Bcl2l11 (a.k.a. 1500006F24Rik, Bim, Bod, bcl2-L-11); BAD (a.k.a. BBC2, BCL2L8)
  Promoter: CMV
  Tag / fusion protein: Venus (N terminal on backbone)
  Cloning method: Ligation Independent Cloning
  Sequencing primers: 5′ TGACGCAAATGGGCGGTAGG; 3′ TCGCCCTTTGACGTTGGAGTCCAC
Terms and licenses: Academic/Nonprofit Terms; Industry Terms: Not Available to Industry
Depositor comments: BH3 region removed and inserted BH3 of Bad protein. Linker between Venus and BimEL(Bad) is 3 amino acids in length.
How to cite: Venus-BimEL(Bad)-pEGFP-C1 was a gift from David Andrews (Addgene plasmid # 166758 ; http://n2t.net/addgene:166758 ; RRID:Addgene_166758)
