>Addgene plasmid #166758 | Venus-BimEL(Bad)-pEGFP-C1 | depositor partial sequence | sequence record 323706 | Bad BH3 region
TCTCTGGGCAGCACAGCGCTATGGCCGCGAGCTCCGGAGGATGAGTGACGAGTTTGTGGACACT
